Addgene plasmid #17679: pcR295/527
Depositing lab: David Shalloway. Depositing organization: Cornell University. Publication: Altered tyrosine 527 phosphorylation and mitotic activation of p60c-src. Bagrodia S, Chackalaparampil I, Kmiecik TE, Shalloway D. Nature. 1991 Jan 10. 349(6305):172-5. 10.1038/349172a0 PubMed 1702522.
Backbone
  Vector backbone: pEVX
  Backbone size w/o insert (bp): 6400
  Vector type: Mammalian Expression
Growth in bacteria
  Bacterial resistance: Ampicillin, 100 μg/mL
  Growth temperature: 37°C
  Growth strain: DH5alpha
  Copy number: Low Copy
Gene/Insert
  Gene/Insert name: c-src K295R Y527F (alt names: c-Src; src)
  Species: G. gallus (chicken)
  Mutation: Lys 295 changed to Arg. Tyr 527 changed to Phe.
  Entrez Gene: SRC (a.k.a. PP60C-SCR, SDR, c-src)
  Cloning method: Restriction Enzyme
  Sequencing primers: 5′ n/a
Terms and licenses: Academic/Nonprofit Terms; Industry Terms: Not Available to Industry
Depositor comments: Based on plasmid pM5HHB5. This plasmid is unpublished, but related to this article.
How to cite: pcR295/527 was a gift from David Shalloway (Addgene plasmid # 17679 ; http://n2t.net/addgene:17679 ; RRID:Addgene_17679)
