[The description below was written by a language model from this plasmid's Addgene catalogue record.]
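Description:
pcR295/527 is a mammalian expression plasmid built on the pEVX backbone (about 6.4 kb without the insert) that carries chicken (Gallus gallus) c-src with two point mutations, Lys295 to Arg and Tyr527 to Phe. It is propagated in E. coli under ampicillin selection and is recorded as a low-copy plasmid. The insert was introduced by restriction-enzyme cloning, and the depositor notes that the construct is based on an earlier plasmid, pM5HHB5. No feature table accompanies the record, so the promoter driving src expression, the origin of replication, any mammalian selection marker and any epitope tags are not stated.

The two mutations have well-known and opposing effects on the Src tyrosine kinase. Lys295 lies in the ATP-binding site of the catalytic domain, and its substitution by arginine is the classic kinase-inactivating change. Tyr527 is the C-terminal regulatory tyrosine whose phosphorylation holds c-Src in a repressed conformation through intramolecular binding to the SH2 domain; replacing it with phenylalanine removes this negative regulation and, in an otherwise wild-type protein, activates the kinase and its transforming potential. Combining them yields a protein that cannot be repressed through residue 527 yet lacks catalytic activity. Such a protein is useful as a control for separating kinase-dependent effects from conformational or scaffolding ones.

The depositor states that this particular plasmid is unpublished but is related to work on altered Tyr527 phosphorylation and activation of p60c-src during mitosis, suggesting use alongside wild-type and single-mutant src constructs in studies of Src regulation in mammalian cells.
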