>Addgene plasmid #17679 | pcR295/527 | addgene partial sequence | sequence record 23611 | 17679 with cSrc-2 (ggaagcccaagtgatgaaga)
CGNTAACTGGTTNGCTGTCGCAGTGGTGTCGGAAGAGCCCATCTACATCGTCACTGAGTACATGAGCAAG
GGGAGCCTCCTGGATTTCCTGAAGGGAGAGATGGGCAAGTACCTGCGGCTGCCACAGCTCGTCGATATGG
CTGCTCAGATTGCATCCGGCATGGCCTATGTGGAGAGGATGAACTACGTGCACCGAGACCTGCGGGCGGC
CAACATCCTGGTGGGGGAGAACCTGGTGTGCAAGGTGGCTGACTTTGGGCTGGCACGCCTCATCGAGGAC
AACGAGTACACAGCACGGCAAGGTGCCAAGTTCCCCATCAAGTGGACAGCCCCCGAGGCAGCCCTCTATG
GCCGGTTCACCATCAAGTCGGATGTCTGGTCCTTCGGCATCCTGCTGACTGAGCTGACCACCAAGGGCCG
GGTGCCATACCCAGGTGAGAGTTAGCATCAACCCCACACCCCGTGGGTTGGGCACAGCGTGTGACCCGGC
CCCGCTGCCCTTCTTTCCACAGGGATGGTCAACAGGGAGGTGCTGGACCAGGTGGAGAGGGGCTACCGCA
TGCCCTGCCCGCCCGAGTGCCCCGAGTCGCTGCATGACCTCATGTGCCAGTGCTGGCGGAAGGACCCTGA
GGAGCGGCCCACTTTTGAGTACCTGCAGGCCTTCCTGGAGGACTACTTCACCTCGACAGAGCCCCAGTTC
CAGCCTGGAGAGAACCTATAGATCTCTAGAAGCTTATCGATTAGTCCAATTTGTTAAAGACAGGATATCA
GTGGTCCAGGCTCTAGTTTTGACTCAACAATATCACCAGCTGAAGCCTATAGAGTACGAGCCATAGATAA
AATAAAAGATTTTATTTAGTCTCCAGAAAAAGGGGGGGAATGAAAGACCCCACCTGTAGGTTTGGCAAGC
TAGCTTAAGTAACGCCATTTTGCAAGGCATGGAAAAAATACATAACTGAGAATAGAAAAGTTCAGATCAA
TGGTCAGGAACAGATGGAACAGCTTGAATAT
